>Addgene plasmid #45268 | pBabe_puro_DEST_Flag_PLD1 | addgene full sequence | sequence record 410860 | Addgene NGS Result
CTGCAGCCTGAATATGGGCCAAACAGGATATCTGTGGTAAGCAGTTCCTGCCCCGGCTCAGGGCCAAGAA
CAGATGGAACAGCTGAATATGGGCCAAACAGGATATCTGTGGTAAGCAGTTCCTGCCCCGGCTCAGGGCC
AAGAACAGATGGTCCCCAGATGCGGTCCAGCCCTCAGCAGTTTCTAGAGAACCATCAGATGTTTCCAGGG
TGCCCCAAGGACCTGAAATGACCCTGTGCCTTATTTGAACTAACCAATCAGTTCGCTTCTCGCTTCTGTT
CGCGCGCTTCTGCTCCCCGAGCTCAATAAAAGAGCCCACAACCCCTCACTCGGGGCGCCAGTCCTCCGAT
TGACTGAGTCGCCCGGGTACCCGTGTATCCAATAAACCCTCTTGCAGTTGCATCCGACTTGTGGTCTCGC
TGTTCCTTGGGAGGGTCTCCTCTGAGTGATTGACTACCCGTCAGCGGGGGTCTTTCATTTGGGGGCTCGT
CCGGGATCGGGAGACCCCTGCCCAGGGACCACCGACCCACCACCGGGAGGCAAGCTGGCCAGCAACTTAT
CTGTGTCTGTCCGATTGTCTAGTGTCTATGACTGATTTTATGCGCCTGCGTCGGTACTAGTTAGCTAACT
AGCTCTGTATCTGGCGGACCCGTGGTGGAACTGACGAGTTCTGAACACCCGGCCGCAACCCTGGGAGACG
TCCCAGGGACTTTGGGGGCCGTTTTTGTGGCCCGACCTGAGGAAGGGAGTCGATGTGGAATCCGACCCCG
TCAGGATATGTGGTTCTGGTAGGAGACGAGAACCTAAAACAGTTCCCGCCTCCGTCTGAATTTTTGCTTT
CGGTTTGGAACCGAAGCCGCGCGTCTTGTCTGCTGCAGCGCTGCAGCATCGTTCTGTGTTGTCTCTGTCT
GACTGTGTTTCTGTATTTGTCTGAAAATTAGGGCCAGACTGTTACCACTCCCTTAAGTTTGACCTTAGGT
CACTGGAAAGATGTCGAGCGGATCGCTCACAACCAGTCGGTAGATGTCAAGAAGAGACGTTGGGTTACCT
TCTGCTCTGCAGAATGGCCAACCTTTAACGTCGGATGGCCGCGAGACGGCACCTTTAACCGAGACCTCAT
CACCCAGGTTAAGATCAAGGTCTTTTCACCTGGCCCGCATGGACACCCAGACCAGGTCCCCTACATCGTG
ACCTGGGAAGCCTTGGCTTTTGACCCCCCTCCCTGGGTCAAGCCCTTTGTACACCCTAAGCCTCCGCCTC
CTCTTCCTCCATCCGCCCCGTCTCTCCCCCTTGAACCTCCTCGTTCGACCCCGCCTCGATCCTCCCTTTA
TCCAGCCCTCACTCCTTCTCTAGGCGCCGGCCGGATCCCAGTGTGGTGGTACGTAGGAATTCATGGACTA
CAAAGACGATGACGACAAGCAATTGACAAGTTTGTACAAAAAAGTTGGCATGTCACTGAAAAACGAGCCA
CGGGTAAATACCTCTGCACTGCAGAAAATTGCTGCTGACATGAGTAATATCATAGAAAATCTGGACACGC
GGGAACTCCACTTTGAGGGAGAGGAGGTAGACTACGACGTGTCTCCCAGCGATCCCAAGATACAAGAAGT
GTATATCCCTTTCTCTGCTATTTATAACACTCAAGGATTTAAGGAGCCTAATATACAGACGTATCTCTCC
GGCTGTCCAATAAAAGCACAAGTTCTGGAAGTGGAACGCTTCACATCTACAACAAGGGTACCAAGTATTA
ATCTTTACACTATTGAATTAACACATGGGGAATTTAAATGGCAAGTTAAGAGGAAATTCAAGCATTTTCA
AGAATTTCACAGAGAGCTGCTCAAGTACAAAGCCTTTATCCGCATCCCCATTCCCACTAGAAGACACACG
TTTAGGAGGCAAAACGTCAGAGAGGAGCCTCGAGAGATGCCCAGTTTGCCCCGTTCATCTGAAAACATGA
TAAGAGAAGAACAATTCCTTGGTAGAAGAAAACAACTGGAAGATTACTTGACAAAGATACTAAAAATGCC
CATGTATAGAAACTATCATGCCACAACAGAGTTTCTTGATATAAGCCAGCTGTCTTTCATCCATGATTTG
GGACCAAAGGGCATAGAAGGTATGATAATGAAAAGATCTGGAGGACACAGAATACCAGGCTTGAATTGCT
GTGGTCAGGGAAGAGCCTGCTACAGATGGTCAAAAAGATGGTTAATAGTGAAAGATTCCTTTTTATTGTA
TATGAAACCAGACAGCGGTGCCATTGCCTTCGTCCTGCTGGTAGACAAAGAATTCAAAATTAAGGTGGGG
AAGAAGGAGACAGAAACGAAATATGGAATCCGAATTGATAATCTTTCAAGGACACTTATTTTAAAATGCA
ACAGCTATAGACATGCTCGGTGGTGGGGAGGGGCTATAGAAGAATTCATCCAGAAACATGGCACCAACTT
TCTCAAAGATCATCGATTTGGGTCATATGCTGCTATCCAAGAGAATGCTTTAGCTAAATGGTATGTTAAT
GCCAAAGGATATTTTGAAGATGTGGCAAATGCAATGGAAGAGGCAAATGAAGAGATTTTTATCACAGACT
GGTGGCTGAGTCCAGAAATCTTCCTGAAACGCCCAGTGGTTGAGGGAAATCGTTGGAGGTTGGACTGCAT
TCTTAAACGAAAAGCACAACAAGGAGTGAGGATCTTCATAATGCTCTACAAAGAGGTGGAACTCGCTCTT
GGCATCAATAGTGAATACACCAAGAGGACTTTGATGCGTCTACATCCCAACATAAAGGTGATGAGACACC
CGGATCATGTGTCATCCACCGTCTATTTGTGGGCTCACCATGAGAAGCTTGTCATCATTGACCAATCGGT
GGCCTTTGTGGGAGGGATTGACCTGGCCTATGGAAGGTGGGACGACAATGAGCACAGACTCACAGACGTG
GGCAGTGTGAAGCGGGTCACTTCAGGACCGTCTCTGGGTTCCCTCCCACCTGCCGCAATGGAGTCTATGG
AATCCTTAAGACTCAAAGATAAAAATGAGCCTGTTCAAAACCTACCCATCCAGAAGAGTATTGATGATGT
GGATTCAAAACTGAAAGGAATAGGAAAGCCAAGAAAGTTCTCCAAATTTAGTCTCTACAAGCAGCTCCAC
AGGCACCACCTGCACGACGCAGATAGCATCAGCAGCATTGACAGCACCTCCAGTTATTTTAATCACTATA
GAAGTCATCACAATTTAATCCATGGTTTAAAACCCCACTTCAAACTCTTTCACCCGTCCAGTGAGTCTGA
GCAAGGACTCACTAGACCTCATGCTGATACCGGGTCCATCCGTAGTTTACAGACAGGTGTGGGAGAGCTG
CATGGGGAAACCAGATTCTGGCATGGAAAGGACTACTGCAATTTCGTCTTCAAAGACTGGGTTCAACTTG
ATAAACCTTTTGCTGATTTCATTGACAGGTACTCCACGCCCCGGATGCCCTGGCATGACATTGCCTCTGC
AGTCCACGGGAAGGCGGCTCGTGATGTGGCACGTCACTTCATCCAGCGCTGGAACTTCACAAAAATTATG
AAATCAAAATATCGGTCCCTTTCTTATCCTTTTCTGCTTCCAAAGTCTCAAACAACAGCCCATGAGTTGA
GATATCAAGTGCCTGGGTCTGTCCATGCTAACGTACAGTTGCTCCGCTCTGCTGCTGATTGGTCTGCTGG
TATAAAGTACCATGAAGAGTCCATCCACGCCGCTTACGTCCATGTGATAGAGAACAGCAGGCACTATATC
TATATCGAAAACCAGTTTTTCATAAGCTGTGCTGATGACAAAGTTGTGTTCAACAAGATAGGCGATGCCA
TTGCCCAGAGGATCCTGAAAGCTCACAGGGAAAACCAGAAATACCGGGTATATGTCGTGATACCACTTCT
GCCAGGGTTCGAAGGAGACATTTCAACCGGCGGAGGAAATGCTCTACAGGCAATCATGCACTTCAACTAC
AGAACCATGTGCAGAGGAGAAAATTCCATCCTTGGACAGTTAAAAGCAGAGCTTGGTAATCAGTGGATAA
ATTACATATCATTCTGTGGTCTTAGAACACATGCAGAGCTCGAAGGAAACCTAGTAACTGAGCTTATCTA
TGTCCACAGCAAGTTGTTAATTGCTGATGATAACACTGTTATTATTGGCTCTGCCAACATAAATGACCGC
AGCATGCTGGGAAAGCGTGACAGTGAAATGGCTGTCATTGTGCAAGATACAGAGACTGTTCCTTCAGTAA
TGGATGGAAAAGAGTACCAAGCTGGCCGGTTTGCCCGAGGACTTCGGCTACAGTGCTTTAGGGTTGTCCT
TGGCTATCTTGATGACCCAAGTGAGGACATTCAGGATCCAGTGAGTGACAAATTCTTCAAGGAGGTGTGG
GTTTCAACAGCAGCTCGAAATGCTACAATTTATGACAAGGTTTTCCGGTGCCTTCCCAATGATGAAGTAC
ACAATTTAATTCAGCTGAGAGACTTTATAAACAAGCCCGTATTAGCTAAGGAAGATCCCATTCGAGCTGA
GGAGGAACTGAAGAAGATCCGTGGATTTTTGGTGCAATTCCCCTTTTATTTCTTGTCTGAAGAAAGCCTA
CTGCCTTCTGTTGGGACCAAAGAGGCCATAGTGCCCATGGAGGTTTGGACTTACCCAACTTTCTTGTACA
AAGTGGTCTCGACCCTGTGGAATGTGTGTCAGTTAGGGTGTGGAAAGTCCCCAGGCTCCCCAGCAGGCAG
AAGTATGCAAAGCATGCATCTCAATTAGTCAGCAACCAGGTGTGGAAAGTCCCCAGGCTCCCCAGCAGGC
AGAAGTATGCAAAGCATGCATCTCAATTAGTCAGCAACCATAGTCCCGCCCCTAACTCCGCCCATCCCGC
CCCTAACTCCGCCCAGTTCCGCCCATTCTCCGCCCCATGGCTGACTAATTTTTTTTATTTATGCAGAGGC
CGAGGCCGCCTCGGCCTCTGAGCTATTCCAGAAGTAGTGAGGAGGCTTTTTTGGAGGCCTAGGCTTTTGC
AAAAAGCTTACCATGACCGAGTACAAGCCCACGGTGCGCCTCGCCACCCGCGACGACGTCCCCAGGGCCG
TACGCACCCTCGCCGCCGCGTTCGCCGACTACCCCGCCACGCGCCACACCGTCGATCCGGACCGCCACAT
CGAGCGGGTCACCGAGCTGCAAGAACTCTTCCTCACGCGCGTCGGGCTCGACATCGGCAAGGTGTGGGTC
GCGGACGACGGCGCCGCGGTGGCGGTCTGGACCACGCCGGAGAGCGTCGAAGCGGGGGCGGTGTTCGCCG
AGATCGGCCCGCGCATGGCCGAGTTGAGCGGTTCCCGGCTGGCCGCGCAGCAACAGATGGAAGGCCTCCT
GGCGCCGCACCGGCCCAAGGAGCCCGCGTGGTTCCTGGCCACCGTCGGCGTCTCGCCCGACCACCAGGGC
AAGGGTCTGGGCAGCGCCGTCGTGCTCCCCGGAGTGGAGGCGGCCGAGCGCGCCGGGGTGCCCGCCTTCC
TGGAGACCTCCGCGCCCCGCAACCTCCCCTTCTACGAGCGGCTCGGCTTCACCGTCACCGCCGACGTCGA
GGTGCCCGAAGGACCGCGCACCTGGTGCATGACCCGCAAGCCCGGTGCCTGACGCCCGCCCCACGACCCG
CAGCGCCCGACCGAAAGGAGCGCACGACCCCATGCATCGATAAAATAAAAGATTTTATTTAGTCTCCAGA
AAAAGGGGGGAATGAAAGACCCCACCTGTAGGTTTGGCAAGCTAGCTTAAGTAACGCCATTTTGCAAGGC
ATGGAAAAATACATAACTGAGAATAGAGAAGTTCAGATCAAGGTCAGGAACAGATGGAACAGCTGAATAT
GGGCCAAACAGGATATCTGTGGTAAGCAGTTCCTGCCCCGGCTCAGGGCCAAGAACAGATGGAACAGCTG
AATATGGGCCAAACAGGATATCTGTGGTAAGCAGTTCCTGCCCCGGCTCAGGGCCAAGAACAGATGGTCC
CCAGATGCGGTCCAGCCCTCAGCAGTTTCTAGAGAACCATCAGATGTTTCCAGGGTGCCCCAAGGACCTG
AAATGACCCTGTGCCTTATTTGAACTAACCAATCAGTTCGCTTCTCGCTTCTGTTCGCGCGCTTCTGCTC
CCCGAGCTCAATAAAAGAGCCCACAACCCCTCACTCGGGGCGCCAGTCCTCCGATTGACTGAGTCGCCCG
GGTACCCGTGTATCCAATAAACCCTCTTGCAGTTGCATCCGACTTGTGGTCTCGCTGTTCCTTGGGAGGG
TCTCCTCTGAGTGATTGACTACCCGTCAGCGGGGGTCTTTCACATGCAGCATGTATCAAAATTAATTTGG
TTTTTTTTCTTAAGTATTTACATTAAATGGCCATAGTTGCATTAATGAATCGGCCAACGCGCGGGGAGAG
GCGGTTTGCGTATTGGGCGCTCTTCCGCTTCCTCGCTCACTGACTCGCTGCGCTCGGTCGTTCGGCTGCG
GCGAGCGGTATCAGCTCACTCAAAGGCGGTAATACGGTTATCCACAGAATCAGGGGATAACGCAGGAAAG
AACATGTGAGCAAAAGGCCAGCAAAAGGCCAGGAACCGTAAAAAGGCCGCGTTGCTGGCGTTTTTCCATA
GGCTCCGCCCCCCTGACGAGCATCACAAAAATCGACGCTCAAGTCAGAGGTGGCGAAACCCGACAGGACT
ATAAAGATACCAGGCGTTTCCCCCTGGAAGCTCCCTCGTGCGCTCTCCTGTTCCGACCCTGCCGCTTACC
GGATACCTGTCCGCCTTTCTCCCTTCGGGAAGCGTGGCGCTTTCTCATAGCTCACGCTGTAGGTATCTCA
GTTCGGTGTAGGTCGTTCGCTCCAAGCTGGGCTGTGTGCACGAACCCCCCGTTCAGCCCGACCGCTGCGC
CTTATCCGGTAACTATCGTCTTGAGTCCAACCCGGTAAGACACGACTTATCGCCACTGGCAGCAGCCACT
GGTAACAGGATTAGCAGAGCGAGGTATGTAGGCGGTGCTACAGAGTTCTTGAAGTGGTGGCCTAACTACG
GCTACACTAGAAGAACAGTATTTGGTATCTGCGCTCTGCTGAAGCCAGTTACCTTCGGAAAAAGAGTTGG
TAGCTCTTGATCCGGCAAACAAACCACCGCTGGTAGCGGTGGTTTTTTTGTTTGCAAGCAGCAGATTACG
CGCAGAAAAAAAGGATCTCAAGAAGATCCTTTGATCTTTTCTACGGGGTCTGACGCTCAGTGGAACGAAA
ACTCACGTTAAGGGATTTTGGTCATGAGATTATCAAAAAGGATCTTCACCTAGATCCTTTTGCGGCCGCA
AATCAATCTAAAGTATATATGAGTAAACTTGGTCTGACAGTTACCAATGCTTAATCAGTGAGGCACCTAT
CTCAGCGATCTGTCTATTTCGTTCATCCATAGTTGCCTGACTCCCCGTCGTGTAGATAACTACGATACGG
GAGGGCTTACCATCTGGCCCCAGTGCTGCAATGATACCGCGAGACCCACGCTCACCGGCTCCAGATTTAT
CAGCAATAAACCAGCCAGCCGGAAGGGCCGAGCGCAGAAGTGGTCCTGCAACTTTATCCGCCTCCATCCA
GTCTATTAATTGTTGCCGGGAAGCTAGAGTAAGTAGTTCGCCAGTTAATAGTTTGCGCAACGTTGTTGCC
ATTGCTACAGGCATCGTGGTGTCACGCTCGTCGTTTGGTATGGCTTCATTCAGCTCCGGTTCCCAACGAT
CAAGGCGAGTTACATGATCCCCCATGTTGTGCAAAAAAGCGGTTAGCTCCTTCGGTCCTCCGATCGTTGT
CAGAAGTAAGTTGGCCGCAGTGTTATCACTCATGGTTATGGCAGCACTGCATAATTCTCTTACTGTCATG
CCATCCGTAAGATGCTTTTCTGTGACTGGTGAGTACTCAACCAAGTCATTCTGAGAATAGTGTATGCGGC
GACCGAGTTGCTCTTGCCCGGCGTCAATACGGGATAATACCGCGCCACATAGCAGAACTTTAAAAGTGCT
CATCATTGGAAAACGTTCTTCGGGGCGAAAACTCTCAAGGATCTTACCGCTGTTGAGATCCAGTTCGATG
TAACCCACTCGTGCACCCAACTGATCTTCAGCATCTTTTACTTTCACCAGCGTTTCTGGGTGAGCAAAAA
CAGGAAGGCAAAATGCCGCAAAAAAGGGAATAAGGGCGACACGGAAATGTTGAATACTCATACTCTTCCT
TTTTCAATATTATTGAAGCATTTATCAGGGTTATTGTCTCATGAGCGGATACATATTTGAATGTATTTAG
AAAAATAAACAAATAGGGGTTCCGCGCACATTTCCCCGAAAAGTGCCAC
Features (pLannotate 1.2.2; 15 found; start..end, strand, type, name):
      8..477     +  LTR            LTR: long terminal repeat from Moloney murine leukemia virus
    601..875     +  misc_feature   MESV Ψ (fragment): packaging signal of murine embryonic stem cell virus
    942..1358    +  CDS            gag (truncated): truncated Moloney murine leukemia virus (MMLV) gag gene lacking the start codon
   1395..1415    +  CDS            3xFLAG (fragment): three tandem FLAG® epitope tags
   1427..1444    +  protein_bind   attB1 (fragment): mutant version of attB; core recombination site for the Gateway® BP reaction BP Clonase™
   1450..4671    +  CDS            PLD1: PLD1_HUMAN - Experimental evidence at protein level: Swiss-Prot protein existence level 1. Function as phospholipase selective for phosphatidylcholine (PubMed:8530346, PubMed:9582313). Implicated as a critical step in numerous cellular pathways, including signal transduction, membrane trafficking, and the regulation of mitosis. May be involved in the regulation of perinuclear intravesicular membrane traffic (By similarity). From Homo sapiens (Human).
   4673..4697    -  protein_bind   attB2: mutant version of attB; recombination site for the Gateway® BP reaction BP Clonase™
   4714..5043    +  promoter       SV40 promoter: SV40 enhancer and early promoter
   5053..5652    +  CDS            PuroR: puromycin N-acetyltransferase; pac from Streptomyces alboniger; confers resistance to puromycin
   5751..5872    +  LTR            3' LTR (ΔU3) (fragment): self-inactivating 3' long terminal repeat (LTR) from Moloney murine leukemia virus
   5873..6342    +  LTR            LTR: long terminal repeat from Moloney murine leukemia virus
   6408..6460    -  CDS            lacI (fragment): lac repressor; lacI; The lac repressor binds to the lac operator to inhibit transcription in E. coli. This inhibition can be relieved by adding lactose or isopropyl-β-D-thiogalactopyranoside (IPTG).
   6643..7231    -  rep_origin     ori: high-copy-number ColE1/pMB1/pBR322/pUC origin of replication
   7391..8251    -  CDS            AmpR: β-lactamase; bla; confers resistance to ampicillin, carbenicillin, and related antibiotics
   8252..8356    -  promoter       AmpR promoter: bla
