[The description below was written by a language model from this plasmid's Addgene catalogue record and pLannotate feature annotations shown in this document.]
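Description:
pBabe_puro_DEST_Flag_PLD1 is a Moloney murine leukemia virus-based retroviral expression plasmid for stable delivery of human phospholipase D1 (PLD1) into mammalian cells. It was made by Gateway recombination of a PLD1 open reading frame, derived from the CCSB human ORFeome collection, into the pBabe-puro-flag-DEST destination backbone. In bacteria it is maintained through a high-copy ColE1/pUC-type origin and selected with ampicillin via the β-lactamase gene and its own promoter. The catalogue lists a vector size of 5,100 bp, which presumably refers to the backbone alone, whereas the sequenced record is 8,379 nt with the roughly 3.2 kb insert in place.

The retroviral cassette is bounded by MMLV long terminal repeats. The 5′ LTR is followed by a packaging signal (Ψ) and a truncated gag segment lacking its start codon, which together allow the transcribed genomic RNA to be packaged efficiently when the plasmid is introduced into a packaging cell line that supplies viral proteins in trans. No separate internal promoter is annotated upstream of the insert, so PLD1 expression is expected to be driven by the 5′ LTR, as is usual for pBabe vectors. The coding region begins with a backbone-encoded N-terminal Flag epitope (annotated as a fragment of 3xFLAG), continues through the attB1 site left by recombination, and runs into the PLD1 ORF, which is followed by attB2. Downstream, an SV40 enhancer/early promoter drives puromycin N-acetyltransferase, so transduced cells can be selected with puromycin.

The construct is suited to stable overexpression of Flag-tagged PLD1, with the tag allowing detection or immunoprecipitation. It was deposited with a study that systematically tested genes in the 3q26 amplified region as candidate cancer drivers.
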