Addgene plasmid #45268: pBabe_puro_DEST_Flag_PLD1
Depositing lab: William Hahn. Depositing organization: Dana-Farber Cancer Institute. Publication: Systematic interrogation of 3q26 identifies TLOC1 and SKIL as cancer drivers. Hagerstrand D, Tong A, Schumacher SE, Ilic N, Shen RR, Cheung HW, Vazquez F, Shrestha Y, Kim SY, Giacomelli AO, Rosenbluh J, Schinzel AC, Spardy NA, Barbie DA, Mermel CH, Weir BA, Garraway LA, Tamayo P, Mesirov JP, Beroukhim R, Hahn WC. Cancer Discov. 2013 Jun 13. [Epub ahead of print] 10.1158/2159-8290.CD-12-0592 PubMed 23764425.
Backbone
  Vector backbone: pBabe-puro-flag-DEST
  Total vector size (bp): 5100
  Vector type: Mammalian Expression, Retroviral
  Selectable markers: Puromycin
Growth in bacteria
  Bacterial resistance: Ampicillin, 100 μg/mL
  Growth temperature: 37°C
  Growth strain: DH5alpha
  Copy number: Unknown
Gene/Insert
  Gene/Insert name: PLD1 (alt name: PLD 1)
  Species: H. sapiens (human)
  Entrez Gene: PLD1 (a.k.a. CVDD, CVDP1)
  Tag / fusion protein: Flag (N terminal on backbone)
  Cloning method: Gateway Cloning
  Sequencing primers: 5′ pBabe5'; 3′ pBabe3'
Resource information
  A portion of this plasmid was derived from a plasmid made by: THE CCSB HUMAN ORFEOME COLLECTION
Terms and licenses: Academic/Nonprofit Terms; Industry Terms: Not Available to Industry
How to cite: pBabe_puro_DEST_Flag_PLD1 was a gift from William Hahn (Addgene plasmid # 45268 ; http://n2t.net/addgene:45268 ; RRID:Addgene_45268)
