>Addgene plasmid #45268 | pBabe_puro_DEST_Flag_PLD1 | addgene partial sequence | sequence record 64242 | pBABE5 5'-CTTTATCCAGCCCTCAC-3'
GCCGGATCCCAGTGTGGTGGTACGTAGGAATTCATGGACTACAAAGACGATGACGACAAGCAATTGACAA
GTTTGTACAAAAAAGTTGGCATGTCACTGAAAAACGAGCCACGGGTAAATACCTCTGCACTGCAGAAAAT
TGCTGCTGACATGAGTAATATCATAGAAAATCTGGACACGCGGGAACTCCACTTTGAGGGAGAGGAGGTA
GACTACGACGTGTCTCCCAGCGATCCCAAGATACAAGAAGTGTATATCCCTTTCTCTGCTATTTATAACA
CTCAAGGATTTAAGGAGCCTAATATACAGACGTATCTCTCCGGCTGTCCAATAAAAGCACAAGTTCTGGA
AGTGGAACGCTTCACATCTACAACAAGGGTACCAAGTATTAATCTTTACACTATTGAATTAACACATGGG
GAATTTAAATGGCAAGTTAAGAGGAAATTCAAGCATTTTCAAGAATTTCACAGAGAGCTGCTCAAGTACA
AAGCCTTTATCCGCATCCCCATTCCCACTAGAAGACACACGTTTAGGAGGCAAAACGTCAGAGAGGAGCC
TCGAGAGATGCCCAGTTTGCCCCGTTCATCTGAAAACATGATAAGAGAAGAACAATTCCTTGGTAGAAGA
AAACAACTGGAAGATTACTTGACAAAGATACTAAAAATGCCCATGTATAGAAACTATCATGCCACAACAG
AGTTTCTTGATATAAGCCAGCTGTCTTTCATCCATGATTTGGGACCAAAGGGCATAGAAGGTATGATAAT
GAAAAGATCTGGAGGACACAGAATACCAGGCTTGAATTGCTGTGGTCAGGGAAGAGCCTGCTACAGATGG
TCAAAAAGATGGTTAATAGTGAAAGA
